>Addgene plasmid #15234 | Flag-betaPIXa | addgene partial sequence | sequence record 21704 | CMV-F 5'-CGCAAATGGGCGGTAGGCGTG-3'
AGCTCTCTGGCTAACTAGAGAACCCACTGCTTACTGGCTTATCGAAATTAATACGACTCACTATAGGGAG
ACCCAAGCTGCCACCATGGACTACAAGGACGACGATGACAAGGGACCTAAGCTTGGTACCGAGCTCGGAT
CCACTAGTAACGGCCGCCAGTGTGCTGGAATTCGCATGACTGATAACACCAACAGCCAACTGGTAGTACG
AGCCAAGTTTAACTTCCAGCAGACCAATGAAGATGAACTCTCCTTCTCAAAGGGTGATGTCATCCATGTC
ACACGAGTGGAGGAAGGAGGCTGGTGGGAGGGCACACACAATGGCAGGACCGGCTGGTTCCCCAGCAACT
ACGTTCGAGAGATCAAGCCAAGTGAGAAGCCCGTGTCACCCAAATCAGGGACCTTGAAGAGCCCTCCCAA
AGGGTTCGATACGACTGCCATCAACAAGAGCTATTACAACGTGGTGCTACAGAACATCCTGGAAACAGAG
CATGAGTATTCCAAGGAGCTGCAGTCTGTGCTGTCCACCTACCTGCGGCCACTGCAGACCAGTGACAAGT
TGAGTTCAGCAAACACTTCATATTTAATGGGAAATCTAGAGGAAATATCTTCCTTCCAGCAAGTGCTTGT
ACAGTCCCTAGAAGAATGCACGAAGTCTCCTGAAGCCCAACAGAGAGTTGGTGGCTGCTTCCTGAGCCTG
ATGCCGCAGATGAGGACCCTGTACCTCGCTTACTGTGCCAACCACCCATCTGCTGTGAGCG
