[The description below was written by a language model from this plasmid's Addgene catalogue record.]
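Description:
Flag-betaPIXa is a mammalian expression plasmid built on the pcDNA3 backbone (about 5.4 kb without insert) that carries the mouse beta-PIXa coding sequence, an isoform of the PAK-interactive exchange factor encoded by Arhgef7 (also known as Cool-1). The insert of roughly 1.95 kb was placed between EcoRI and XhoI sites, both of which remain intact, and is fused at its N terminus to a Flag epitope tag supplied by the modified backbone. The record does not name the promoter. Standard pcDNA3 drives expression from the CMV immediate-early promoter with a downstream polyadenylation signal, and the T7 and SP6 sequencing primer sites listed are consistent with the promoters that flank the pcDNA3 polylinker. In bacteria the plasmid is maintained at high copy under ampicillin selection, and in mammalian cells the neomycin resistance marker allows G418 selection of stable transfectants.

Beta-PIX is a guanine nucleotide exchange factor for Rho-family GTPases that binds PAK kinases and GIT proteins, forming a scaffold linked to paxillin at adhesion sites. The Flag tag permits detection of the exogenous protein with anti-Flag antibodies and its affinity purification together with bound partners. This fits the associated study, which used mass spectrometry to identify protein networks associated with the PAK1-betaPIX-GIT1-paxillin signaling complex. The construct is therefore suited to transient or stable overexpression of tagged beta-PIXa for immunoprecipitation, interaction mapping and localization experiments. The record notes that part of the plasmid was derived from a construct made in another laboratory. No feature table was provided, so element positions and the exact tag junction cannot be confirmed here.
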