Addgene plasmid #15234: Flag-betaPIXa
Depositing lab: Rick Horwitz. Depositing organization: University of Virginia. Publication: Identification of protein networks associated with the PAK1-betaPIX-GIT1-paxillin signaling complex by mass spectrometry. Mayhew MW, Webb DJ, Kovalenko M, Whitmore L, Fox JW, Horwitz AF. J Proteome Res. 2006 Sep . 5(9):2417-23. 10.1021/pr060140t PubMed 16944954.
Backbone
  Vector backbone: pcDNA3
  Backbone manufacturer: Invitrogen
  Backbone size w/o insert (bp): 5400
  Vector type: Mammalian Expression
  Selectable markers: Neomycin (select with G418)
Growth in bacteria
  Bacterial resistance: Ampicillin, 100 μg/mL
  Growth temperature: 37°C
  Growth strain: DH5alpha
  Copy number: High Copy
Gene/Insert
  Gene/Insert name: beta-PIXa (alt name: PAK interactive exchange factor)
  Species: M. musculus (mouse)
  Insert size (bp): 1950
  Entrez Gene: Arhgef7 (a.k.a. C, Cool, P, PIX, Pak3bp, beta-Pix, betaPi, betaPix, betaPix-b, betaPix-c, coo, cool-1, mKIAA0142, p8, p85Cool1, p85SPR)
  Tag / fusion protein: Flag (N terminal on backbone)
  Cloning method: Restriction Enzyme; 5′ cloning site EcoRI (not destroyed); 3′ cloning site XhoI (not destroyed)
  Sequencing primers: 5′ T7; 3′ Sp6
Resource information
  A portion of this plasmid was derived from a plasmid made by: Dr. Chris Turner SUNY Upstate Medical Univ. Syracuse, NY
Terms and licenses: Academic/Nonprofit Terms; Industry Terms: Not Available to Industry
How to cite: Flag-betaPIXa was a gift from Rick Horwitz (Addgene plasmid # 15234 ; http://n2t.net/addgene:15234 ; RRID:Addgene_15234)
