LOCUS       Exported 7405 bp ds-DNA circular SYN 12-MAY-2021
DEFINITION  synthetic circular DNA
ACCESSION   .
VERSION     .
KEYWORDS    Flag-betaPIXa
SOURCE      synthetic DNA construct
  ORGANISM  synthetic DNA construct
REFERENCE   1 (bases 1 to 7405)
  AUTHORS   Mayhew MW, Webb DJ, Kovalenko M, Whitmore L, Fox JW, Horwitz AF
  TITLE     Identification of protein networks associated with the
            PAK1-betaPIX-GIT1-paxillin signaling complex by mass spectrometry.
  JOURNAL   J Proteome Res. 2006 Sep . 5(9):2417-23.
  PUBMED    16944954
REFERENCE   2 (bases 1 to 7405)
  AUTHORS   .
  TITLE     Direct Submission
  JOURNAL   Exported May 12, 2021 from SnapGene Server 1.1.58
            http://www.snapgene.com
FEATURES             Location/Qualifiers
     source          1..7405
                     /organism="synthetic DNA construct"
                     /mol_type="other DNA"
     primer_bind     complement(44..63)
                     /label=pRS-marker
                     /note="pRS vectors, use to sequence yeast selectable
                     marker"
     enhancer        235..614
                     /label=CMV enhancer
                     /note="human cytomegalovirus immediate early enhancer"
     promoter        615..818
                     /label=CMV promoter
                     /note="human cytomegalovirus (CMV) immediate early
                     promoter"
     primer_bind     769..789
                     /label=CMV-F
                     /note="Human CMV immediate early promoter, forward primer"
     primer_bind     863..882
                     /label=T7
                     /note="T7 promoter, forward primer"
     promoter        863..881
                     /label=T7 promoter
                     /note="promoter for bacteriophage T7 RNA polymerase"
     regulatory      894..903
                     /regulatory_class="other"
                     /note="vertebrate consensus sequence for strong initiation
                     of translation (Kozak, 1987)"
     CDS             903..926
                     /codon_start=1
                     /product="FLAG(R) epitope tag, followed by an enterokinase
                     cleavage site"
                     /label=FLAG
                     /translation="DYKDDDDK"
     promoter        complement(2958..2976)
                     /label=SP6 promoter
                     /note="promoter for bacteriophage SP6 RNA polymerase"
     primer_bind     complement(2959..2976)
                     /label=SP6
                     /note="SP6 promoter, forward primer"
     primer_bind     complement(2996..3013)
                     /label=BGH-rev
                     /note="Bovine growth hormone terminator, reverse primer.
                     Also called BGH reverse"
     polyA_signal    3002..3226
                     /label=bGH poly(A) signal
                     /note="bovine growth hormone polyadenylation signal"
     rep_origin      3272..3700
                     /direction=RIGHT
                     /label=f1 ori
                     /note="f1 bacteriophage origin of replication; arrow
                     indicates direction of (+) strand synthesis"
     primer_bind     complement(3359..3378)
                     /label=F1ori-R
                     /note="F1 origin, reverse primer"
     primer_bind     3569..3590
                     /label=F1ori-F
                     /note="F1 origin, forward primer"
     primer_bind     complement(3709..3729)
                     /label=pBABE 3'
                     /note="SV40 enhancer, reverse primer for pBABE vectors"
     promoter        3714..4043
                     /label=SV40 promoter
                     /note="SV40 enhancer and early promoter"
     rep_origin      3894..4029
                     /label=SV40 ori
                     /note="SV40 origin of replication"
     primer_bind     3956..3975
                     /label=SV40pro-F
                     /note="SV40 promoter/origin, forward primer"
     CDS             4110..4904
                     /codon_start=1
                     /gene="aph(3')-II (or nptII)"
                     /product="aminoglycoside phosphotransferase from Tn5"
                     /label=NeoR/KanR
                     /note="confers resistance to neomycin, kanamycin, and G418
                     (Geneticin(R))"
                     /translation="MIEQDGLHAGSPAAWVERLFGYDWAQQTIGCSDAAVFRLSAQGRP
                     VLFVKTDLSGALNELQDEAARLSWLATTGVPCAAVLDVVTEAGRDWLLLGEVPGQDLLS
                     SHLAPAEKVSIMADAMRRLHTLDPATCPFDHQAKHRIERARTRMEAGLVDQDDLDEEHQ
                     GLAPAELFARLKARMPDGEDLVVTHGDACLPNIMVENGRFSGFIDCGRLGVADRYQDIA
                     LATRDIAEELGGEWADRFLVLYGIAAPDSQRIAFYRLLDEFF"
     primer_bind     complement(4164..4183)
                     /label=Neo-R
                     /note="Neomycin resistance gene, reverse primer"
     primer_bind     4774..4793
                     /label=Neo-F
                     /note="Neomycin resistance gene, forward primer"
     polyA_signal    5078..5199
                     /label=SV40 poly(A) signal
                     /note="SV40 polyadenylation signal"
     primer_bind     complement(5115..5134)
                     /label=SV40pA-R
                     /note="SV40 polyA, reverse primer"
     primer_bind     5169..5188
                     /label=EBV-rev
                     /note="SV40 polyA terminator, reverse primer"
     primer_bind     complement(5248..5264)
                     /label=M13 rev
                     /note="common sequencing primer, one of multiple similar
                     variants"
     primer_bind     complement(5248..5264)
                     /label=M13 Reverse
                     /note="In lacZ gene. Also called M13-rev"
     primer_bind     complement(5261..5283)
                     /label=M13/pUC Reverse
                     /note="In lacZ gene"
     protein_bind    5272..5288
                     /label=lac operator
                     /bound_moiety="lac repressor encoded by lacI"
                     /note="The lac repressor binds to the lac operator to
                     inhibit transcription in E. coli. This inhibition can be
                     relieved by adding lactose or
                     isopropyl-beta-D-thiogalactopyranoside (IPTG)."
     promoter        complement(5296..5326)
                     /label=lac promoter
                     /note="promoter for the E. coli lac operon"
     protein_bind    5341..5362
                     /label=CAP binding site
                     /bound_moiety="E. coli catabolite activator protein"
                     /note="CAP binding activates transcription in the presence
                     of cAMP."
     primer_bind     complement(5479..5496)
                     /label=L4440
                     /note="L4440 vector, forward primer"
     rep_origin      complement(5650..6238)
                     /direction=LEFT
                     /label=ori
                     /note="high-copy-number ColE1/pMB1/pBR322/pUC origin of
                     replication"
     primer_bind     complement(5730..5749)
                     /label=pBR322ori-F
                     /note="pBR322 origin, forward primer"
     CDS             complement(6409..7269)
                     /codon_start=1
                     /gene="bla"
                     /product="beta-lactamase"
                     /label=AmpR
                     /note="confers resistance to ampicillin, carbenicillin, and
                     related antibiotics"
                     /translation="MSIQHFRVALIPFFAAFCLPVFAHPETLVKVKDAEDQLGARVGYI
                     ELDLNSGKILESFRPEERFPMMSTFKVLLCGAVLSRIDAGQEQLGRRIHYSQNDLVEYS
                     PVTEKHLTDGMTVRELCSAAITMSDNTAANLLLTTIGGPKELTAFLHNMGDHVTRLDRW
                     EPELNEAIPNDERDTTMPVAMATTLRKLLTGELLTLASRQQLIDWMEADKVAGPLLRSA
                     LPAGWFIADKSGAGERGSRGIIAALGPDGKPSRIVVIYTTGSQATMDERNRQIAEIGAS
                     LIKHW"
     primer_bind     7032..7051
                     /label=Amp-R
                     /note="Ampicillin resistance gene, reverse primer"
     promoter        complement(7270..7374)
                     /gene="bla"
                     /label=AmpR promoter
ORIGIN
        1 gacggatcgg gagatctccc gatcccctat ggtgcactct cagtacaatc tgctctgatg
       61 ccgcatagtt aagccagtat ctgctccctg cttgtgtgtt ggaggtcgct gagtagtgcg
      121 cgagcaaaat ttaagctaca acaaggcaag gcttgaccga caattgcatg aagaatctgc
      181 ttagggttag gcgttttgcg ctgcttcgcg atgtacgggc cagatatacg cgttgacatt
      241 gattattgac tagttattaa tagtaatcaa ttacggggtc attagttcat agcccatata
      301 tggagttccg cgttacataa cttacggtaa atggcccgcc tggctgaccg cccaacgacc
      361 cccgcccatt gacgtcaata atgacgtatg ttcccatagt aacgccaata gggactttcc
      421 attgacgtca atgggtggag tatttacggt aaactgccca cttggcagta catcaagtgt
      481 atcatatgcc aagtacgccc cctattgacg tcaatgacgg taaatggccc gcctggcatt
      541 atgcccagta catgacctta tgggactttc ctacttggca gtacatctac gtattagtca
      601 tcgctattac catggtgatg cggttttggc agtacatcaa tgggcgtgga tagcggtttg
      661 actcacgggg atttccaagt ctccacccca ttgacgtcaa tgggagtttg ttttggcacc
      721 aaaatcaacg ggactttcca aaatgtcgta acaactccgc cccattgacg caaatgggcg
      781 gtaggcgtgt acggtgggag gtctatataa gcagagctct ctggctaact agagaaccca
      841 ctgcttactg gcttatcgaa attaatacga ctcactatag ggagacccaa gctgccacca
      901 tggactacaa ggacgacgat gacaagggac ctaagcttgg taccgagctc ggatccacta
      961 gtaacggccg ccagtgtgct ggaattcgca tgactgataa caccaacagc caactggtag
     1021 tacgagccaa gtttaacttc cagcagacca atgaagatga actctccttc tcaaagggtg
     1081 atgtcatcca tgtcacacga gtggaggaag gaggctggtg ggagggcaca cacaatggca
     1141 ggaccggctg gttccccagc aactacgttc gagagatcaa gccaagtgag aagcccgtgt
     1201 cacccaaatc agggaccttg aagagccctc ccaaagggtt cgatacgact gccatcaaca
     1261 agagctatta caacgtggtg ctacagaaca tcctggaaac agagcatgag tattccaagg
     1321 agctgcagtc tgtgctgtcc acctacctgc ggccactgca gaccagtgac aagttgagtt
     1381 cagcaaacac ttcatattta atgggaaatc tagaggaaat atcttccttc cagcaagtgc
     1441 ttgtacagtc cctagaagaa tgcacgaagt ctcctgaagc ccaacagaga gttggtggct
     1501 gcttcctgag cctgatgccg cagatgagga ccctgtacct cgcttactgt gccaaccacc
     1561 catctgctgt gagcgtcctc acagagcaca gtgaggacct aggagagttc atggaaacaa
     1621 aaggtgccag cagccctggg atcctggtgc tgaccaccgg cctgagcaag cccttcatgc
     1681 gcctggacaa gtaccccaca ctgctaaagg agctggagag acacatggag gattatcatc
     1741 ctgatagaca agatattcag aagtctatga cggccttcaa aaacctttca gctcagtgtc
     1801 aagaagttcg caagaggaag gagctggagc tgcagatcct gacggagccc atcaggagct
     1861 gggaggggga tgacataaag accctgggca gtgtcacata catgtcccaa gtcaccattc
     1921 agtgtgcggg aagcgaggag aagaatgaga gatacctcct gctcttccca aaccttctgc
     1981 tcatgttgtc tgcaagtccc aggatgagtg gtttcatcta tcaggggaag ctgccaacaa
     2041 caggaatgac aatcacaaag cttgaggaca gtgaaaacca taggaatgca tttgagatat
     2101 cagggagcat gatcgagcgg attctggtgt cctgcaccag ccagcaggac ttacacgagt
     2161 gggtggaaca cctgcagaag cagacgaagg tcacatctgt gagcaacccc accatcaaac
     2221 cccactcggt gccatcacac acacttcctt cccatcctct cactccatcc agcaaacacg
     2281 cggacagcaa gcccgtggca ctgacgcctg cgtaccacac actcccccac ccctctcacc
     2341 atggcacccc acacaccacc atcagctggg gacccctgga gcctccgaag acccccaagc
     2401 cttggagcct gagttgcctg cggcctgcac ctcccctccg gccctcagct gctctctgct
     2461 acaaggagga tctcagtaag agccccaaga ccatgaaaaa gctgctgccg aagcgcaagc
     2521 ccgagcggaa gccttcggac gaggagttcg ctgtgcgcaa gagcacagcg gcgctggaag
     2581 aagacgctca gatcctgaag gttatcgaag cttattgcac aagtgcaaag acgcgccaga
     2641 ccctgaactc aagttcacgc aaagaatctg ctccacaagt gttgcttcca gaagaagaaa
     2701 aaattatagt cgaagaaacc aagagcaatg ggcagacagt gatagaggaa aagagcctcg
     2761 tggatacggt gtatgcgtta aaggatgaag tccaggagtt aagacaggat aacaagaaga
     2821 tgaagaagtc cttagaggag gaacagaggg cccgcaagga cttagagaag ctggtgagga
     2881 aggttctaaa gaatatgaac gaccctgcct gggatgagac caatctatag ctcgagcatg
     2941 catctagagg gccctattct atagtgtcac ctaaatgcta gagctcgctg atcagcctcg
     3001 actgtgcctt ctagttgcca gccatctgtt gtttgcccct cccccgtgcc ttccttgacc
     3061 ctggaaggtg ccactcccac tgtcctttcc taataaaatg aggaaattgc atcgcattgt
     3121 ctgagtaggt gtcattctat tctggggggt ggggtggggc aggacagcaa gggggaggat
     3181 tgggaagaca atagcaggca tgctggggat gcggtgggct ctatggcttc tgaggcggaa
     3241 agaaccagct ggggctctag ggggtatccc cnnnnnnnnn nnnnnnnnnn nnnnnnnnnn
     3301 nnnnnnnnnn nnnnnnnnnn nnnnnnnnnn nnnnnnnnnn nnnnnnnnnn nnnnnnnnnn
     3361 nnnnnnnnnn nnnnnnnnnn nnnnnnnnnn nnnnncnnnn nnnnnnnnnn nnnnnnnnnn
     3421 nnnnnnnnnn nnnnnnnnnn nnnnnnnnnn nnnnnnnnnn nnnnnnnnnn nnnnnnnnnn
     3481 nnnnnnnann nnnnnnnnnn nnnnnnnnnn nnnnnnnnnn nnnnnnnnnn nnnnnnncct
     3541 ttgacgttgg agtccacgtt ctttaatagt ggactcttgt tccaaactgg aacaacactc
     3601 aaccctatct cggtctattc ttttgattta taagggattt tgccgatttc ggcctattgg
     3661 ttaaaaaatg agctgattta acaaaaattt aacgcgaatt aattctgtgg aatgtgtgtc
     3721 agttagggtg tggaaagtcc ccaggctccc cagcaggcag aagtatgcaa agcatgcatc
     3781 tcaattagtc agcaaccagg tgtggaaagt ccccaggctc cccagcaggc agaagtatgc
     3841 aaagcatgca tctcaattag tcagcaacca tagtcccgcc cctaactccg cccatcccgc
     3901 ccctaactcc gcccagttcc gcccattctc cgccccatgg ctgactaatt ttttttattt
     3961 atgcagaggc cgaggccgcc tctgcctctg agctattcca gaagtagtga ggaggctttt
     4021 ttggaggcct aggcttttgc aaaaagctcc cgggagcttg tatatccatt ttcggatctg
     4081 atcaagagac aggatgagga tcgtttcgca tgattgaaca agatggattg cacgcaggtt
     4141 ctccggccgc ttgggtggag aggctattcg gctatgactg ggcacaacag acaatcggct
     4201 gctctgatgc cgccgtgttc cggctgtcag cgcaggggcg cccggttctt tttgtcaaga
     4261 ccgacctgtc cggtgccctg aatgaactgc aggacgaggc agcgcggcta tcgtggctgg
     4321 ccacgacggg cgttccttgc gcagctgtgc tcgacgttgt cactgaagcg ggaagggact
     4381 ggctgctatt gggcgaagtg ccggggcagg atctcctgtc atctcacctt gctcctgccg
     4441 agaaagtatc catcatggct gatgcaatgc ggcggctgca tacgcttgat ccggctacct
     4501 gcccattcga ccaccaagcg aaacatcgca tcgagcgagc acgtactcgg atggaagccg
     4561 gtcttgtcga tcaggatgat ctggacgaag agcatcaggg gctcgcgcca gccgaactgt
     4621 tcgccaggct caaggcgcgc atgcccgacg gcgaggatct cgtcgtgacc catggcgatg
     4681 cctgcttgcc gaatatcatg gtggaaaatg gccgcttttc tggattcatc gactgtggcc
     4741 ggctgggtgt ggcggaccgc tatcaggaca tagcgttggc tacccgtgat attgctgaag
     4801 agcttggcgg cgaatgggct gaccgcttcc tcgtgcttta cggtatcgcc gctcccgatt
     4861 cgcagcgcat cgccttctat cgccttcttg acgagttctt ctgagcggga ctctggggtt
     4921 cgaaatgacc gaccaagcga cgcccaacct gccatcacga gatttcgatt ccaccgccgc
     4981 cttctatgaa aggttgggct tcggaatcgt tttccgggac gccggctgga tgatcctcca
     5041 gcgcggggat ctcatgctgg agttcttcgc ccaccccaac ttgtttattg cagcttataa
     5101 tggttacaaa taaagcaata gcatcacaaa tttcacaaat aaagcatttt tttcactgca
     5161 ttctagttgt ggtttgtcca aactcatcaa tgtatcttat catgtctgta taccgtcgac
     5221 ctctagctag agcttggcgt aatcatggtc atagctgttt cctgtgtgaa attgttatcc
     5281 gctcacaatt ccacacaaca tacgagccgg aagcataaag tgtaaagcct ggggtgccta
     5341 atgagtgagc taactcacat taattgcgtt gcgctcactg cccgctttcc agtcgggaaa
     5401 cctgtcgtgc cagctgcatt aatgaatcgg ccaacgcgcg gggagaggcg gtttgcgtat
     5461 tgggcgctct tccgcttcct cgctcactga ctcgctgcgc tcggtcgttc ggctgcggcg
     5521 agcggtatca gctcactcaa aggcggtaat acggttatcc acagaatcag gggataacgc
     5581 aggaaagaac atgtgagcaa aaggccagca aaaggccagg aaccgtaaaa aggccgcgtt
     5641 gctggcgttt ttccataggc tccgcccccc tgacgagcat cacaaaaatc gacgctcaag
     5701 tcagaggtgg cgaaacccga caggactata aagataccag gcgtttcccc ctggaagctc
     5761 cctcgtgcgc tctcctgttc cgaccctgcc gcttaccgga tacctgtccg cctttctccc
     5821 ttcgggaagc gtggcgcttt ctcatagctc acgctgtagg tatctcagtt cggtgtaggt
     5881 cgttcgctcc aagctgggct gtgtgcacga accccccgtt cagcccgacc gctgcgcctt
     5941 atccggtaac tatcgtcttg agtccaaccc ggtaagacac gacttatcgc cactggcagc
     6001 agccactggt aacaggatta gcagagcgag gtatgtaggc ggtgctacag agttcttgaa
     6061 gtggtggcct aactacggct acactagaag aacagtattt ggtatctgcg ctctgctgaa
     6121 gccagttacc ttcggaaaaa gagttggtag ctcttgatcc ggcaaacaaa ccaccgctgg
     6181 tagcggtggt ttttttgttt gcaagcagca gattacgcgc agaaaaaaag gatctcaaga
     6241 agatcctttg atcttttcta cggggtctga cgctcagtgg aacgaaaact cacgttaagg
     6301 gattttggtc atgagattat caaaaaggat cttcacctag atccttttaa attaaaaatg
     6361 aagttttaaa tcaatctaaa gtatatatga gtaaacttgg tctgacagtt accaatgctt
     6421 aatcagtgag gcacctatct cagcgatctg tctatttcgt tcatccatag ttgcctgact
     6481 ccccgtcgtg tagataacta cgatacggga gggcttacca tctggcccca gtgctgcaat
     6541 gataccgcga gacccacgct caccggctcc agatttatca gcaataaacc agccagccgg
     6601 aagggccgag cgcagaagtg gtcctgcaac tttatccgcc tccatccagt ctattaattg
     6661 ttgccgggaa gctagagtaa gtagttcgcc agttaatagt ttgcgcaacg ttgttgccat
     6721 tgctacaggc atcgtggtgt cacgctcgtc gtttggtatg gcttcattca gctccggttc
     6781 ccaacgatca aggcgagtta catgatcccc catgttgtgc aaaaaagcgg ttagctcctt
     6841 cggtcctccg atcgttgtca gaagtaagtt ggccgcagtg ttatcactca tggttatggc
     6901 agcactgcat aattctctta ctgtcatgcc atccgtaaga tgcttttctg tgactggtga
     6961 gtactcaacc aagtcattct gagaatagtg tatgcggcga ccgagttgct cttgcccggc
     7021 gtcaatacgg gataataccg cgccacatag cagaacttta aaagtgctca tcattggaaa
     7081 acgttcttcg gggcgaaaac tctcaaggat cttaccgctg ttgagatcca gttcgatgta
     7141 acccactcgt gcacccaact gatcttcagc atcttttact ttcaccagcg tttctgggtg
     7201 agcaaaaaca ggaaggcaaa atgccgcaaa aaagggaata agggcgacac ggaaatgttg
     7261 aatactcata ctcttccttt ttcaatatta ttgaagcatt tatcagggtt attgtctcat
     7321 gagcggatac atatttgaat gtatttagaa aaataaacaa ataggggttc cgcgcacatt
     7381 tccccgaaaa gtgccacctg acgtc
//
